>Addgene plasmid #126487 | pLmoCascade-IL1RNcrRNA | addgene full sequence | sequence record 254191 | Addgene NGS Result
CTAAATTGTAAGCGTTAATATTTTGTTAAAATTCGCGTTAAATTTTTGTTAAATCAGCTCATTTTTTAAC
CAATAGGCCGAAATCGGCAAAATCCCTTATAAATCAAAAGAATAGACCGAGATAGGGT
[37 nt withheld, positions 129-165]
AAAGAACGTGGACTCCAACGTCAAAGG
[49 nt withheld, positions 193-241]
T
[91 nt withheld, positions 243-333]
G
[124 nt withheld, positions 335-458]
CCCATTCGCCATTCAGGCTGCGCAACTGTTGGGAAGGGCGATCGGTGCGGGCCTCTTCGCTATTACGCCA
GCTGGCGAAAGGGGGATGTGCTGCAAGGCGATTAAGTTGGGTAACGCCAGGGTTTTCCCAGTCACGACGT
TGTAAAACGACGGCCAGTGAGCGCGCGTAATACGACTCACTATAGGGCGAATTGGGTACCGAGGGCCTAT
TTCCCATGATTCCTTCATATTTGCATATACGATACAAGGCTGTTAGAGAGATAATTGGAATTAATTTGAC
TGTAAACACAAAGATATTAGTACAAAATACGTGACGTAGAAAGTAATAATTTCTTGGGTAGTTTGCAGTT
TTAAAATTATGTTTTAAAATGGACTATCATATGCTTACCGTAACTTGAAAGTATTTCGATTTCTTGGCTT
TATATATCTTGTGGAAAGGACGAAACACCGCGGACCGGTTTTAACTACTTATTATGAAATGTAAATAGCA
GGCCCAGTTTCCAGGAGGGTGACTCAGGCCCGGTTTTAACTACTTATTATGAAATGTAAATTTTTTTTCC
GAGCTCCAGCTTTTGTTCCCTTTAGTGAGGGTTAATTGCGCGCTTGGCGTAATCATGGTCATAGCTGTTT
CCTGTGTGAAATTGTTATCCGCTCACAATTCCACACAACATACGAGCCGGAAGCATAAAGTGTAAAGCCT
GGGGTGCCTAATGAGTGAGCTAACTCACATTAATTGCGTTGCGCTCACTGCCCGCTTTCCAGTCGGGAAA
CCTGTCGTGCCAGCTGCATTAATGAATCGGCCAACGCGCGGGGAGAGGCGGTTTGCGTATTGGGCGCTCT
TCCGCTTCCTCGCTCACTGACTCGCTGCGCTCGGTCGTTCGGCTGCGGCGAGCGGTATCAGCTCACTCAA
AGGCGGTAATACGGTTATCCACAGAATCAGGGGATAACGCAGGAAAGAACATGTGAGCAAAAGGCCAGCA
AAAGGCCAGGAACCGTAAAAAGGCCGCGTTGCTGGCGTTTTTCCATAGGCTCCGCCCCCCTGACGAGCAT
CACAAAAATCGACGCTCAAGTCAGAGGTGGCGAAACCCGACAGGACTATAAAGATACCAGGCGTTTCCCC
CTGGAAGCTCCCTCGTGCGCTCTCCTGTTCCGACCCTGCCGCTTACCGGATACCTGTCCGCCTTTCTCCC
TTCGGGAAGCGTGGCGCTTTCTCATAGCTCACGCTGTAGGTATCTCAGTTCGGTGTAGGTCGTTCGCTCC
AAGCTGGGCTGTGTGCACGAACCCCCCGTTCAGCCCGACCGCTGCGCCTTATCCGGTAACTATCGTCTTG
AGTCCAACCCGGTAAGACACGACTTATCGCCACTGGCAGCAGCCACTGGTAACAGGATTAGCAGAGCGAG
GTATGTAGGCGGTGCTACAGAGTTCTTGAAGTGGTGGCCTAACTACGGCTACACTAGAAGAACAGTATTT
GGTATCTGCGCTCTGCTGAAGCCAGTTACCTTCGGAAAAAGAGTTGGTAGCTCTTGATCCGGCAAACAAA
CCACCGCTGGTAGCGGTGGTTTTTTTGTTTGCAAGCAGCAGATTACGCGCAGAAAAAAAGGATCTCAAGA
AGATCCTTTGATCTTTTCTACGGGGTCTGACGCTCAGTGGAACGAAAACTCACGTTAAGGGATTTTGGTC
ATGAGATTATCAAAAAGGATCTTCACCTAGATCCTTTTAAATTAAAAATGAAGTTTTAAATCAATCTAAA
GTATATATGAGTAAACTTGGTCTGACAGTTACCAATGCTTAATCAGTGAGGCACCTATCTCAGCGATCTG
TCTATTTCGTTCATCCATAGTTGCCTGACTCCCCGTCGTGTAGATAACTACGATACGGGAGGGCTTACCA
TCTGGCCCCAGTGCTGCAATGATACCGCGAGACCCACGCTCACCGGCTCCAGATTTATCAGCAATAAACC
AGCCAGCCGGAAGGGCCGAGCGCAGAAGTGGTCCTGCAACTTTATCCGCCTCCATCCAGTCTATTAATTG
TTGCCGGGAAGCTAGAGTAAGTAGTTCGCCAGTTAATAGTTTGCGCAACGTTGTTGCCATTGCTACAGGC
ATCGTGGTGTCACGCTCGTCGTTTGGTATGGCTTCATTCAGCTCCGGTTCCCAACGATCAAGGCGAGTTA
CATGATCCCCCATGTTGTGCAAAAAAGCGGTTAGCTCCTTCGGTCCTCCGATCGTTGTCAGAAGTAAGTT
GGCCGCAGTGTTATCACTCATGGTTATGGCAGCACTGCATAATTCTCTTACTGTCATGCCATCCGTAAGA
TGCTTTTCTGTGACTGGTGAGTACTCAACCAAGTCATTCTGAGAATAGTGTATGCGGCGACCGAGTTGCT
CTTGCCCGGCGTCAATACGGGATAATACCGCGCCACATAGCAGAACTTTAAAAGTGCTCATCATTGGAAA
ACGTTCTTCGGGGCGAAAACTCTCAAGGATCTTACCGCTGTTGAGATCCAGTTCGATGTAACCCACTCGT
GCACCCAACTGATCTTCAGCATCTTTTACTTTCACCAGCGTTTCTGGGTGAGCAAAAACAGGAAGGCAAA
ATGCCGCAAAAAAGGGAATAAGGGCGACACGGAAATGTTGAATACTCATACTCTTCCTTTTTCAATATTA
TTGAAGCATTTATCAGGGTTATTGTCTCATGAGCGGATACATATTTGAATGTATTTAGAAAAATAAACAA
ATAGGGGTTCCGCGCACATTTCCCCGAAAAGTGCCAC
Features (pLannotate 1.2.2; 12 found; start..end, strand, type, name):
     30..458     -  rep_origin     f1 ori (sequence partly withheld): f1 bacteriophage origin of replication; arrow indicates direction of (+) strand synthesis
    463..618     -  CDS            lacZα (fragment): LacZα fragment of β-galactosidase; lacZ fragment
    626..644     +  promoter       T7 promoter: promoter for bacteriophage T7 RNA polymerase
    659..899     +  promoter       U6 promoter: RNA polymerase III promoter for human U6 snRNA
   1037..1055    -  promoter       T3 promoter: promoter for bacteriophage T3 RNA polymerase
   1100..1116    -  protein_bind   lac operator: The lac repressor binds to the lac operator to inhibit transcription in E. coli. This inhibition can be relieved by adding lactose or isopropyl-β-D-thiogalactopyranoside (IPTG). lac repressor encoded by lacI
   1124..1154    -  promoter       lac promoter: promoter for the E. coli lac operon
   1169..1190    -  protein_bind   CAP binding site: CAP binding activates transcription in the presence of cAMP. E. coli catabolite activator protein
   1203..1295    -  CDS            lacI (fragment): lac repressor; lacI; The lac repressor binds to the lac operator to inhibit transcription in E. coli. This inhibition can be relieved by adding lactose or isopropyl-β-D-thiogalactopyranoside (IPTG).
   1478..2066    -  rep_origin     ori: high-copy-number ColE1/pMB1/pBR322/pUC origin of replication
   2237..3097    -  CDS            AmpR: β-lactamase; bla; confers resistance to ampicillin, carbenicillin, and related antibiotics
   3098..3202    -  promoter       AmpR promoter: bla
