[The description below was written by a language model from this plasmid's Addgene catalogue record and pLannotate feature annotations shown in this document.]
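Description:
pLmoCascade-IL1RNcrRNA is a small (3,225 bp) mammalian expression plasmid that supplies the guide RNA component of the Listeria monocytogenes type I-B CRISPR-Cas (Cascade) system, with a spacer directed at the human IL1RN gene (insert name Lmo IL1RN cr03). The crRNA cassette sits downstream of a human U6 promoter, an RNA polymerase III promoter suited to producing short, uncapped, non-polyadenylated transcripts in mammalian cells. It was cloned between SacII and AgeI sites, both of which are retained, so the spacer region could in principle be exchanged. The crRNA sequence itself is not annotated in the feature table, but it presumably occupies the unannotated interval between the U6 promoter and the T3 promoter.

The catalogue lists the backbone as pcDNA. However, the annotated features look more like a general cloning phagemid: opposing T7 and T3 promoters flank the insert, which sits within a lacZα fragment and its lac promoter/operator and CAP binding site. There is also an f1 origin for single-stranded DNA production. No CMV promoter, polyadenylation signal or mammalian selection marker is annotated, so the plasmid appears suited to transient delivery only. Propagation in E. coli relies on a high-copy ColE1/pUC-type origin and an ampicillin resistance gene (β-lactamase) under its own promoter.

The plasmid encodes no Cas proteins, so it must be co-delivered with separate constructs expressing the Lmo Cascade subunits. According to the record, it was made for work on targeted transcriptional modulation with type I CRISPR systems in human cells, where the crRNA would direct the Cascade complex to the IL1RN locus.
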