Addgene plasmid #126487: pLmoCascade-IL1RNcrRNA
Purpose: Encodes L.monocytogenes CRISPR Type I-B crRNA targeting IL1RN
Depositing lab: Charles Gersbach. Depositing organization: Duke University. Publication: Targeted transcriptional modulation with type I CRISPR-Cas systems in human cells. Pickar-Oliver A, Black JB, Lewis MM, Mutchnick KJ, Klann TS, Gilcrest KA, Sitton MJ, Nelson CE, Barrera A, Bartelt LC, Reddy TE, Beisel CL, Barrangou R, Gersbach CA. Nat Biotechnol. 2019 Sep 23. pii: 10.1038/s41587-019-0235-7. doi: 10.1038/s41587-019-0235-7. PubMed 31548729.
Backbone
  Vector backbone: pcDNA
  Total vector size (bp): 3225
  Vector type: Mammalian Expression, CRISPR
Growth in bacteria
  Bacterial resistance: Ampicillin, 100 μg/mL
  Growth temperature: 37°C
  Growth strain: NEB Stable
  Copy number: High Copy
Gene/Insert
  Gene/Insert name: Lmo IL1RN cr03
  gRNA/shRNA sequence: AGCAGGCCCAGTTTCCAGGAGGGTGACTCAGGC
  Promoter: U6
  Cloning method: Restriction Enzyme; 5′ cloning site SacII (not destroyed); 3′ cloning site AgeI (not destroyed)
  Sequencing primers: 5′ TAATACGACTCACTATAGG
Terms and licenses: Academic/Nonprofit Terms; Industry Terms: Not Available to Industry
How to cite: pLmoCascade-IL1RNcrRNA was a gift from Charles Gersbach (Addgene plasmid # 126487 ; http://n2t.net/addgene:126487 ; RRID:Addgene_126487)
