>Addgene plasmid #126487 | pLmoCascade-IL1RNcrRNA | depositor partial sequence | sequence record 241877 | Lmo IL1RN cr03 repeat-spacer-repeat
GTTTTAACTACTTATTATGAAATGTAAATAGCAGGCCCAGTTTCCAGGAGGGTGACTCAGGCCCGGTTTT
AACTACTTATTATGAAATGTAAAT
